Addgene plasmid #121705: IX203: pMVP (L5-L4) V5 epitope tag
Purpose: pMVP L5-L4 entry plasmid, contains V5 epitope tag for 4-component MultiSite Gateway Pro assembly. Allows N-term epitope tag fusion to gene of interest.
Depositing lab: Christopher Newgard. Depositing organization: Duke University. Publication: Creation of versatile cloning platforms for transgene expression and dCas9-based epigenome editing. Haldeman JM, Conway AE, Arlotto ME, Slentz DH, Muoio DM, Becker TC, Newgard CB. Nucleic Acids Res. 2018 Dec 27. pii: 5264291. doi: 10.1093/nar/gky1286. PubMed 30590691.
Backbone
  Vector backbone: pDONR221 P5-P4
  Backbone manufacturer: Invitrogen
  Backbone size w/o insert (bp): 2554
  Vector type: Synthetic Biology ; pMVP Gateway Entry Plasmid
Growth in bacteria
  Bacterial resistance: Kanamycin, 50 μg/mL
  Growth temperature: 37°C
  Growth strain: DH5alpha
  Copy number: High Copy
Gene/Insert
  Gene/Insert name: V5 epitope tag (open)
  Species: Synthetic
  Insert size (bp): 125
  Cloning method: Gateway Cloning
  Sequencing primers: 5′ M13F; 3′ M13R
Terms and licenses: Academic/Nonprofit Terms; Industry Terms: Not Available to Industry
How to cite: IX203: pMVP (L5-L4) V5 epitope tag was a gift from Christopher Newgard (Addgene plasmid # 121705 ; http://n2t.net/addgene:121705 ; RRID:Addgene_121705)
