[The description below was written by a language model from this plasmid's Addgene catalogue record and pLannotate feature annotations shown in this document.]
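Description:
IX203: pMVP (L5-L4) V5 epitope tag is a small Gateway entry plasmid (about 2.7 kb) built on the Invitrogen pDONR221 P5-P4 backbone and belonging to the pMVP modular cloning platform. It is maintained in E. coli as a high-copy plasmid through a ColE1/pUC-type origin and is selected with kanamycin via an aminoglycoside phosphotransferase (KanR) gene. Backbone elements typical of pDONR vectors are also annotated, including rrnB T1 and T2 transcription terminators upstream of the recombination cassette, which insulate the insert from read-through transcription, a T7 promoter flanking the opposite side, and short residual lacI and lacZα fragments that have no functional role.

The payload is a 125 bp synthetic module bounded by attL5 and attL4 recombination sites. It consists of a Xenopus beta-globin 5'-UTR, a translational enhancer, followed by the V5 epitope tag coding sequence. The insert is described as "open", which presumably means the tag lacks a stop codon so that translation can continue across the recombination junction into the next module. The plasmid carries no promoter for expression of the tag itself; it is a donor part rather than an expression construct. In a four-component MultiSite Gateway Pro LR reaction, the distinct attL site specificities force ordered, directional assembly of this fragment with other entry modules, such as a promoter element and a gene of interest, into a destination vector. Placed upstream of the gene, this module yields an N-terminally V5-tagged fusion protein, useful for antibody-based detection or immunoprecipitation of the expressed transgene.
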