Features (pLannotate 1.2.2; 11 found; start..end, strand, type, name):
    121..213     +  CDS            lacI (fragment): lac repressor; lacI; The lac repressor binds to the lac operator to inhibit transcription in E. coli. This inhibition can be relieved by adding lactose or isopropyl-β-D-thiogalactopyranoside (IPTG).
    268..295     -  terminator     rrnB T2 terminator: transcription terminator T2 from the E. coli rrnB gene
    427..470     +  terminator     rrnB T1 terminator: Escherichia coli rrnB; transcription terminator T1 from the E. coli rrnB gene
    517..553     -  CDS            lacZα (fragment): LacZα fragment of β-galactosidase; lacZ fragment
    570..665     +  protein_bind   attL5: mutant version of attL; recombination site for the Gateway® LR reaction LR Clonase™
    680..722     +  5'UTR          Xenopus globin 5'-UTR: translational enhancer from the 5'-UTR of the major beta-globin gene of Xenopus laevis
    736..777     +  CDS            V5 tag: epitope tag from simian virus 5
    794..889     -  protein_bind   attL4: mutant version of attL; recombination site for the Gateway® LR reaction LR Clonase™
    921..939     -  promoter       T7 promoter: promoter for bacteriophage T7 RNA polymerase
   1073..1882    +  CDS            KanR: aminoglycoside phosphotransferase; aph(3')-Ia; confers resistance to kanamycin in bacteria or G418 (Geneticin®) in eukaryotes
   2029..2617    +  rep_origin     ori: high-copy-number ColE1/pMB1/pBR322/pUC origin of replication
>Addgene plasmid #121705 | IX203: pMVP (L5-L4) V5 epitope tag | addgene full sequence | sequence record 237119 | Addgene NGS Result
CTTTCCTGCGTTATCCCCTGATTCTGTGGATAACCGTATTACCGCCTTTGAGTGAGCTGATACCGCTCGC
CGCAGCCGAACGACCGAGCGCAGCGAGTCAGTGAGCGAGGAAGCGGAAGAGCGCCCAATACGCAAACCGC
CTCTCCCCGCGCGTTGGCCGATTCATTAATGCAGCTGGCACGACAGGTTTCCCGACTGGAAAGCGGGCAG
TGAGCGCAACGCAATTAATACGCGTACCGCTAGCCAGGAAGAGTTTGTAGAAACGCAAAAAGGCCATCCG
TCAGGATGGCCTTCTGCTTAGTTTGATGCCTGGCAGTTTATGGCGGGCGTCCTGCCCGCCACCCTCCGGG
CCGTTGCTTCACAACGTTCAAATCCGCTCCCGGCGGATTTGTCCTACTCAGGAGAGCGTTCACCGACAAA
CAACAGATAAAACGAAAGGCCCAGTCTTCCGACTGAGCCTTTCGTTTTATTTGATGCCTGGCAGTTCCCT
ACTCTCGCGTTAACGCTAGCATGGATGTTTTCCCAGTCACGACGTTGTAAAACGACGGCCAGTCTTAAGC
TCGGGCCCCAAATAATGATTTTATTTTGACTGATAGTGACCTGTTCGTTGCAACAAATTGATGAGCAATG
CTTTTTTATAATGCCAACTTTGTATACAAAAGTTGTAGAATACAAGCTTCTTGTTCTTTTTGCAGAAGCT
CAGAATAAACGCTCAACTTTGGCAGATCTGACATGGGTAAGCCTATCCCTAACCCTCTCCTCGGTCTCGA
TTCTACGGGAGGCGGATCCCACCCAACTTTTCTATACAAAGTTGGCATTATAAGAAAGCATTGCTTATCA
ATTTGTTGCAACGAACAGGTCACTATCAGTCAAAATAAAATCATTATTTGCCATCCAGCTGCAGGGCGGC
CGCGATATCCCCTATAGTGAGTCGTATTACATGGTCATAGCTGTTTCCTGGCAGCTCTGGCCCGTGTCTC
AAAATCTCTGATGTTACATTGCACAAGATAAAAATATATCATCATGAACAATAAAACTGTCTGCTTACAT
AAACAGTAATACAAGGGGTGTTATGAGCCATATTCAACGGGAAACGTCGAGGCCGCGATTAAATTCCAAC
ATGGATGCTGATTTATATGGGTATAAATGGGCTCGCGATAATGTCGGGCAATCAGGTGCGACAATCTATC
GCTTGTATGGGAAGCCCGATGCGCCAGAGTTGTTTCTGAAACATGGCAAAGGTAGCGTTGCCAATGATGT
TACAGATGAGATGGTCAGACTAAACTGGCTGACGGAATTTATGCCTCTTCCGACCATCAAGCATTTTATC
CGTACTCCTGATGATGCATGGTTACTCACCACTGCGATCCCCGGAAAAACAGCATTCCAGGTATTAGAAG
AATATCCTGATTCAGGTGAAAATATTGTTGATGCGCTGGCAGTGTTCCTGCGCCGGTTGCATTCGATTCC
TGTTTGTAATTGTCCTTTTAACAGCGATCGCGTATTTCGTCTCGCTCAGGCGCAATCACGAATGAATAAC
GGTTTGGTTGATGCGAGTGATTTTGATGACGAGCGTAATGGCTGGCCTGTTGAACAAGTCTGGAAAGAAA
TGCATAAACTTTTGCCATTCTCACCGGATTCAGTCGTCACTCATGGTGATTTCTCACTTGATAACCTTAT
TTTTGACGAGGGGAAATTAATAGGTTGTATTGATGTTGGACGAGTCGGAATCGCAGACCGATACCAGGAT
CTTGCCATCCTATGGAACTGCCTCGGTGAGTTTTCTCCTTCATTACAGAAACGGCTTTTTCAAAAATATG
GTATTGATAATCCTGATATGAATAAATTGCAGTTTCATTTGATGCTCGATGAGTTTTTCTAATCAGAATT
GGTTAATTGGTTGTAACACTGGCAGAGCATTACGCTGACTTGACGGGACGGCGCAAGCTCATGACCAAAA
TCCCTTAACGTGAGTTACGCGTCGTTCCACTGAGCGTCAGACCCCGTAGAAAAGATCAAAGGATCTTCTT
GAGATCCTTTTTTTCTGCGCGTAATCTGCTGCTTGCAAACAAAAAAACCACCGCTACCAGCGGTGGTTTG
TTTGCCGGATCAAGAGCTACCAACTCTTTTTCCGAAGGTAACTGGCTTCAGCAGAGCGCAGATACCAAAT
ACTGTTCTTCTAGTGTAGCCGTAGTTAGGCCACCACTTCAAGAACTCTGTAGCACCGCCTACATACCTCG
CTCTGCTAATCCTGTTACCAGTGGCTGCTGCCAGTGGCGATAAGTCGTGTCTTACCGGGTTGGACTCAAG
ACGATAGTTACCGGATAAGGCGCAGCGGTCGGGCTGAACGGGGGGTTCGTGCACACAGCCCAGCTTGGAG
CGAACGACCTACACCGAACTGAGATACCTACAGCGTGAGCTATGAGAAAGCGCCACGCTTCCCGAAGGGA
GAAAGGCGGACAGGTATCCGGTAAGCGGCAGGGTCGGAACAGGAGAGCGCACGAGGGAGCTTCCAGGGGG
AAACGCCTGGTATCTTTATAGTCCTGTCGGGTTTCGCCACCTCTGACTTGAGCGTCGATTTTTGTGATGC
TCGTCAGGGGGGCGGAGCCTATGGAAAAACGCCAGCAACGCGGCCTTTTTACGGTTCCTGGCCTTTTGCT
GGCCTTTTGCTCACATGTT
